Addgene plasmid #184532: pVRC8400-SARS-CoV-2-NTD-BA.2-AVI
Purpose: Expresses SARS-CoV-2 NTD domain from the BA.2 variant with single chain Fc, HRV3C protease cleavage site, and AVI tag
Depositing lab: Peter Kwong. Depositing organization: National Institute of Allergy and Infectious Diseases (NIAID). Publication: Molecular probes of spike ectodomain and its subdomains for SARS-CoV-2 variants, Alpha through Omicron. Teng IT, Nazzari AF, Choe M, Liu T, Oliveira de Souza M, Petrova Y, Tsybovsky Y, Wang S, Zhang B, Artamonov M, Madan B, Huang A, Lopez Acevedo SN, Pan X, Ruckwardt TJ, DeKosky BJ, Mascola JR, Misasi J, Sullivan NJ, Zhou T, Kwong PD. PLoS One. 2022 May 24;17(5):e0268767. doi: 10.1371/journal.pone.0268767. eCollection 2022. PubMed 35609088.
Backbone
  Vector backbone: pVRC8400
  Vector type: Mammalian Expression
Growth in bacteria
  Bacterial resistance: Kanamycin, 50 μg/mL
  Growth temperature: 37°C
  Growth strain: DH5alpha
  Copy number: Unknown
Gene/Insert
  Gene/Insert name: SARS-CoV-2-NTD-BA.2
  Mutation: T19I, L24-, P25-, P26-, A27S, G142D, V213G
  Entrez Gene: S (a.k.a. GU280_gp02, spike glycoprotein)
  Tag / fusion protein: scFc (N terminal on insert); HRV3C (N terminal on insert); AVI (C terminal on insert)
Terms and licenses: Academic/Nonprofit Terms; Industry Terms: Not Available to Industry
Depositor comments: Please visit https://www.biorxiv.org/content/10.1101/2021.12.29.474491v1 for bioRxiv preprint.
How to cite: pVRC8400-SARS-CoV-2-NTD-BA.2-AVI was a gift from Peter Kwong (Addgene plasmid # 184532 ; http://n2t.net/addgene:184532 ; RRID:Addgene_184532)
