[The description below was written by a language model from this plasmid's Addgene catalogue record and pLannotate feature annotations shown in this document.]
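Description:
pVRC8400-SARS-CoV-2-NTD-BA.2-AVI is a 6.8 kb mammalian expression plasmid built on the pVRC8400 backbone for producing a soluble N-terminal domain (NTD) of the SARS-CoV-2 spike glycoprotein from the Omicron BA.2 variant. In bacteria it is maintained through a high-copy ColE1/pUC-type origin and selected with kanamycin via an aph(3')-Ia gene. Short annotated fragments of bla, rop, bom and a Tn903 transposition protein appear to be backbone remnants rather than functional elements.

The expression cassette is driven by the human CMV immediate-early enhancer and promoter, followed by a truncated HTLV-1 5' LTR segment and a portion of CMV intron A, a leader arrangement that typically boosts transcript processing and expression. It ends in a bovine growth hormone polyadenylation signal. The open reading frame begins with a short mouse immunoglobulin heavy-chain variable-region fragment, most likely acting as a secretion signal, though the record does not say so explicitly. Next comes human IgG1 constant-region sequence corresponding to the single-chain Fc (scFc) listed in the catalogue, then an HRV3C protease cleavage site, the spike NTD fragment, and a C-terminal AVI tag. The HRV3C site and AVI tag are recorded in the catalogue fields but not annotated in the feature table. The NTD carries the BA.2 changes T19I, deletion of L24–P26, A27S, G142D and V213G.

This layout allows the secreted fusion to be captured through its Fc portion, the NTD to be released by HRV3C cleavage, and the AVI tag to be site-specifically biotinylated. This fits the associated publication's description of molecular probes of spike subdomains across SARS-CoV-2 variants.
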