Features (pLannotate 1.2.2; 15 found; start..end, strand, type, name):
     54..869     -  CDS            KanR: aminoglycoside phosphotransferase; aph(3')-Ia; confers resistance to kanamycin in bacteria or G418 (Geneticin®) in eukaryotes
    992..1079    -  promoter       AmpR promoter (fragment): bla
   1174..1209    +  CDS            rop (fragment): Rop protein, which maintains plasmids at low copy number; rop
   1311..1409    +  misc_feature   bom (fragment): basis of mobility region from pBR322
   1495..1874    +  enhancer       CMV enhancer: human cytomegalovirus immediate early enhancer
   1875..2078    +  promoter       CMV promoter: human cytomegalovirus (CMV) immediate early promoter
   2167..2394    +  LTR            5' LTR (truncated) (fragment): truncated 5' long terminal repeat (LTR) from human T-cell leukemia virus (HTLV) type 1
   2398..2508    +  intron         CMV intron (fragment): modified intron A from human cytomegalovirus
   2559..2627    +  CDS            Ighv1-61 (fragment): HVM05_MOUSE - Also known as Igh-VJ558. Experimental evidence at protein level: Swiss-Prot protein existence level 1. From Mus musculus (Mouse).
   2961..3977    +  CDS            IGHG1: IGHG1_HUMAN - Experimental evidence at protein level: Swiss-Prot protein existence level 1. Constant region of immunoglobulin heavy chains. Immunoglobulins, also known as antibodies, are membrane-bound or secreted glycoproteins produced by B lymphocytes. In the recognition phase of humoral immunity, the membrane-bound immunoglobulins serve as receptors which, upon binding of a specific antigen, trigger the clonal expansion and differentiation of B lymphocytes into immunoglobulins- secreting plasma cells. Secreted immunoglobulins mediate the effector phase of humoral immunity, which results in
   4032..4898    +  CDS            S (fragment): SPIKE_SARS2 - Experimental evidence at protein level: Swiss-Prot protein existence level 1. [Spike glycoprotein]: May down-regulate host tetherin (BST2) by lysosomal degradation, thereby counteracting its antiviral activity. From Severe acute respiratory syndrome coronavirus 2 (2019-nCoV) (SARS-CoV-2).
   4996..5220    +  polyA_signal   bGH poly(A) signal: bovine growth hormone polyadenylation signal
   5758..6346    -  rep_origin     ori: high-copy-number ColE1/pMB1/pBR322/pUC origin of replication
   6518..6589    -  CDS            bla(M) (fragment): β-lactamase lacking the signal sequence; bla(M); allows cytosolic expression of β-lactamase
   6601..6747    -  CDS            TRA2_ECOLX (fragment): Protein predicted: Swiss-Prot protein existence level 4. Required for transposition of transposon Tn903. From Escherichia coli.
>Addgene plasmid #184532 | pVRC8400-SARS-CoV-2-NTD-BA.2-AVI | addgene full sequence | sequence record 361463 | Addgene NGS Result
CGTCAAGTCAGCGTAATGCTCTGCCAGTGTTACAACCAATTAACCAATTCTGATTAGAAAAACTCATCGA
GCATCAAATGAAACTGCAATTTATTCATATCAGGATTATCAATACCATATTTTTGAAAAAGCCGTTTCTG
TAATGAAGGAGAAAACTCACCGAGGCAGTTCCATAGGATGGCAAGATCCTGGTATCGGTCTGCGATTCCG
ACTCGTCCAACATCAATACAACCTATTAATTTCCCCTCGTCAAAAATAAGGTTATCAAGTGAGAAATCAC
CATGAGTGACGACTGAATCCGGTGAGAATGGCAAAAGCTTATGCATTTCTTTCCAGACTTGTTCAACAGG
CCAGCCATTACGCTCGTCATCAAAATCACTCGCATCAACCAAACCGTTATTCATTCGTGATTGCGCCTGA
GCGAGACGAAATACGCGATCGCTGTTAAAAGGACAATTACAAACAGGAATCGAATGCAACCGGCGCAGGA
ACACTGCCAGCGCATCAACAATATTTTCACCTGAATCAGGATATTCTTCTAATACCTGGAATGCTGTTTT
CCCGGGGATCGCAGTGGTGAGTAACCATGCATCATCAGGAGTACGGATAAAATGCTTGATGGTCGGAAGA
GGCATAAATTCCGTCAGCCAGTTTAGTCTGACCATCTCATCTGTAACATCATTGGCAACGCTACCTTTGC
CATGTTTCAGAAACAACTCTGGCGCATCGGGCTTCCCATACAATCGATAGATTGTCGCACCTGATTGCCC
GACATTATCGCGAGCCCATTTATACCCATATAAATCAGCATCCATGTTGGAATTTAATCGCGGCCTCGAG
CAAGACGTTTCCCGTTGAATATGGCTCATAACACCCCTTGTATTACTGTTTATGTAAGCAGACAGTTTTA
TTGTTCATGATGATATATTTTTATCTTGTGCAATGTAACATCAGAGATTTTGAGACACAACGTGGCTTTN
CCCCCCCCCCCATTATTGAAGCATTTATCAGGGTTATTGTCTCATGAGCGGATACATATTTGAATGTATT
TAGAAAAATAAACAAATAGGGGTTCCGCGCACATTTCCCCGAAAAGTGCCACCTGACGTCTAAGAAACCA
TTATTATCATGACATTAACCTATAAAAATAGGCGTATCACGAGGCCCTTTCGTCTCGCGCGTTTCGGTGA
TGACGGTGAAAACCTCTGACACATGCAGCTCCCGGAGACGGTCACAGCTTGTCTGTAAGCGGATGCCGGG
AGCAGACAAGCCCGTCAGGGCGCGTCAGCGGGTGTTGGCGGGTGTCGGGGCTGGCTTAACTATGCGGCAT
CAGAGCAGATTGTACTGAGAGTGCACCATATGCGGTGTGAAATACCGCACAGATGCGTAAGGAGAAAATA
CCGCATCAGATTGGCTATTGGCCATTGCATACGTTGTATCCATATCATAATATGTACATTTATATTGGCT
CATGTCCAACATTACCGCCATGTTGACATTGATTATTGACTAGTTATTAATAGTAATCAATTACGGGGTC
ATTAGTTCATAGCCCATATATGGAGTTCCGCGTTACATAACTTACGGTAAATGGCCCGCCTGGCTGACCG
CCCAACGACCCCCGCCCATTGACGTCAATAATGACGTATGTTCCCATAGTAACGCCAATAGGGACTTTCC
ATTGACGTCAATGGGTGGAGTATTTACGGTAAACTGCCCACTTGGCAGTACATCAAGTGTATCATATGCC
AAGTACGCCCCCTATTGACGTCAATGACGGTAAATGGCCCGCCTGGCATTATGCCCAGTACATGACCTTA
TGGGACTTTCCTACTTGGCAGTACATCTACGTATTAGTCATCGCTATTACCATGGTGATGCGGTTTTGGC
AGTACATCAATGGGCGTGGATAGCGGTTTGACTCACGGGGATTTCCAAGTCTCCACCCCATTGACGTCAA
TGGGAGTTTGTTTTGGCACCAAAATCAACGGGACTTTCCAAAATGTCGTAACAACTCCGCCCCATTGACG
CAAATGGGCGGTAGGCGTGTACGGTGGGAGGTCTATATAAGCAGAGCTCGTTTAGTGAACCGTCAGATCG
CCTGGAGACGCCATCCACGCTGTTTTGACCTCCATAGAAGACACCGGGACCGATCCAGCCTCCATCGGCT
CGCATCTCTCCTTCACGCGCCCGCCGCCCTACCTGAGGCCGCCATCCACGCCGGTTGAGTCGCGTTCTGC
CGCCTCCCGCCTGTGGTGCCTCCTGAACTGCGTCCGCCGTCTAGGTAAGTTTAAAGCTCAGGTCGAGACC
GGGCCTTTGTCCGGCGCTCCCTTGGAGCCTACCTAGACTCAGCCGGCTCTCCACGCTTTGCCTGACCCTG
CTTGCTCAACTCTAGTTAACGGTGGAGGGCAGTGTAGTCTGAGCAGTACTCGTTGCTGCCGCGCGCGCCA
CCAGACATAATAGCTGACAGACTAACAGACTGTTCCTTTCCATGGGTCTTTTCTGCAGTCACCGTCGTCG
ACACGTGTGATCAGATATCGCGGCCGCTCTAGACCACCATGGGATGGTCATGTATCATCCTTTTTCTAGT
AGCAACTGCAACCGGTGTACATTCCGCACCAGAGCTGCTGGGAGGACCTAGCGTGTTCCTGTTTCCCCCT
AAGCCTAAGGACACCCTGATGATCAGCCGGACCCCAGAGGTGACATGCGTGGTGGTGGACGTGTCCCACG
AGGACCCCGAGGTGAAGTTCAACTGGTACGTGGATGGCGTGGAGGTGCACAATGCCAAGACCAAGCCAAG
GGAGGAGCAGTACAACTCTACCTATCGCGTGGTGAGCGTGCTGACAGTGCTGCACCAGGACTGGCTGAAC
GGCAAGGAGTACAAGTGTAAGGTGTCTAATAAGGCCCTGCCTGCCCCAATCGAGAAGACCATCAGCAAGG
CAAAGGGACAGCCAAGGGAGCCTCAGGTGTATACCCTGCCACCCAGCCGCGACGAGCTGACAAAGAACCA
GGTGTCCCTGTACTGCCTGGTGAAGGGCTTCTATCCTTCCGATATCGCCGTGGAGTGGGAGTCTAATGGC
CAGCCAGAGAACAATTACAAGACCACACCTCCAGTGCTGGACTCCGATGGCTCTTTCTTTCTGTATTCCA
AGCTGACCGTGGATAAGAGCCGGTGGCAGCAGGGCAACGTGTTTAGCTGTTCCGTGATGCACGAGGCCCT
GCACAATCACTACACACAGAAGTCTCTGAGCCTGTCCCCCGGCAAGGGAGGAGGAGGCAGCGGCGGAGGA
GGCTCCGGAGGCGGCGGCTCTGGCGGCGGCGGCAGCGCCCCTGAACTGCTGGGAGGACCAAGCGTGTTCC
TGTTTCCACCTAAGCCCAAAGATACCCTGATGATCTCCAGGACCCCTGAAGTCACCTGCGTGGTCGTGGA
CGTGTCTCATGAGGACCCCGAAGTCAAGTTCAACTGGTACGTGGACGGAGTCGAAGTCCATAACGCCAAG
ACCAAGCCTAGAGAAGAGCAGTACAACTCCACCTATAGAGTGGTGTCTGTGCTGACAGTGCTGCATCAGG
ATTGGCTGAATGGCAAGGAATATAAGTGTAAGGTGAGCAATAAGGCCCTGCCCGCCCCTATCGAGAAGAC
CATCTCTAAAGCCAAAGGACAGCCAAGGGAGCCACAGGTGTATACACTGCCACCCAGCCGGGACGAGCTG
ACCAAGAACCAGGTGAGCCTGACATGTCTGGTCAAGGGCTTCTACCCCAGTGACATTGCTGTGGAGTGGG
AGTCCAATGGCCAGCCTGAGAACAATTATAAAACTACCCCACCAGTGCTGGACAGCGATGGCTCCTTCTT
TCTGACCAGCAAGCTGACAGTGGATAAGTCCCGCTGGCAGCAGGGAAACGTGTTTTCTTGTAGCGTGATG
CATGAGGCCCTGCATAACCACTACACCCAGAAGTCCCTGTCTCTGAGCCCAGGCAAGGGAGGCAGCGGAG
GCGGAGGCAGCGGAGGCCTGGAGGTGCTGTTTCAGGGCCCTCAGTGCGTGAACCTGATCACCCGAACCCA
GAGCTACACCAACAGCTTTACACGGGGCGTGTACTACCCTGACAAGGTGTTCAGATCTAGCGTCCTGCAC
AGCACTCAGGACCTCTTCCTGCCGTTCTTCAGCAACGTGACATGGTTCCACGCCATCCACGTGAGCGGCA
CAAACGGAACCAAGCGGTTTGATAACCCCGTCCTGCCATTCAATGATGGAGTTTACTTCGCCAGTACCGA
GAAGAGTAACATCATCCGGGGCTGGATCTTCGGCACCACCCTGGATAGCAAAACACAGAGCCTCCTGATC
GTGAACAATGCCACGAACGTCGTGATCAAGGTGTGCGAGTTCCAGTTTTGCAATGATCCTTTCCTGGATG
TGTACTACCACAAGAACAACAAGAGCTGGATGGAAAGCGAGTTCAGAGTCTACAGCAGCGCCAACAACTG
CACATTCGAGTACGTCTCTCAGCCTTTTCTGATGGACCTTGAGGGGAAACAAGGCAACTTCAAGAACCTG
AGAGAATTCGTGTTCAAGAACATCGACGGCTACTTCAAAATCTACTCCAAGCACACACCCATCAACCTGG
GCCGGGACCTCCCTCAGGGCTTCAGCGCCCTGGAACCCCTGGTCGACCTGCCCATAGGCATCAACATAAC
GCGGTTCCAAACCCTGCTGGCCCTGCATAGATCCTACCTGACTCCTGGCGACAGCAGCAGCGGATGGACC
GCCGGAGCTGCAGCCTACTATGTGGGCTACCTGCAACCTAGAACCTTCCTGCTGAAGTACAACGAGAACG
GCACAATCACAGACGCCGTCGACTGCGCCCTGGACCCTCTCTCTGAGACAAAGTGCACCCTGAAGTCCGG
AGGAGGCCTGGTGCCACAGCAGAGCGGAGGCCTGAACGACATCTTCGAGGCCCAGAAGATCGAGTGGCAC
GAGGGCTGATGAGGATCCAGATCTGCTGTGCCTTCTAGTTGCCAGCCATCTGTTGTTTGCCCCTCCCCCG
TGCCTTCCTTGACCCTGGAAGGTGCCACTCCCACTGTCCTTTCCTAATAAAATGAGGAAATTGCATCGCA
TTGTCTGAGTAGGTGTCATTCTATTCTGGGGGGTGGGGTGGGGCAGGACAGCAAGGGGGAGGATTGGGAA
GACAATAGCAGGCATGCTGGGGATGCGGTGGGCTCTATGGGTACCCAGGTGCTGAAGAATTGACCCGGTT
CCTCCTGGGCCAGAAAGAAGCAGGCACATCCCCTTCTCTGTGACACACCCTGTCCACGCCCCTGGTTCTT
AGTTCCAGCCCCACTCATAGGACACTCATAGCTCAGGAGGGCTCCGCCTTCAATCCCACCCGCTAAAGTA
CTTGGAGCGGTCTCTCCCTCCCTCATCAGCCCACCAAACCAAACCTAGCCTCCAAGAGTGGGAAGAAATT
AAAGCAAGATAGGCTATTAAGTGCAGAGGGAGAGAAAATGCCTCCAACATGTGAGGAAGTAATGAGAGAA
ATCATAGAATTTTAAGGCCATGATTTAAGGCCATCATGGCCTTAATCTTCCGCTTCCTCGCTCACTGACT
CGCTGCGCTCGGTCGTTCGGCTGCGGCGAGCGGTATCAGCTCACTCAAAGGCGGTAATACGGTTATCCAC
AGAATCAGGGGATAACGCAGGAAAGAACATGTGAGCAAAAGGCCAGCAAAAGGCCAGGAACCGTAAAAAG
GCCGCGTTGCTGGCGTTTTTCCATAGGCTCCGCCCCCCTGACGAGCATCACAAAAATCGACGCTCAAGTC
AGAGGTGGCGAAACCCGACAGGACTATAAAGATACCAGGCGTTTCCCCCTGGAAGCTCCCTCGTGCGCTC
TCCTGTTCCGACCCTGCCGCTTACCGGATACCTGTCCGCCTTTCTCCCTTCGGGAAGCGTGGCGCTTTCT
CATAGCTCACGCTGTAGGTATCTCAGTTCGGTGTAGGTCGTTCGCTCCAAGCTGGGCTGTGTGCACGAAC
CCCCCGTTCAGCCCGACCGCTGCGCCTTATCCGGTAACTATCGTCTTGAGTCCAACCCGGTAAGACACGA
CTTATCGCCACTGGCAGCAGCCACTGGTAACAGGATTAGCAGAGCGAGGTATGTAGGCGGTGCTACAGAG
TTCTTGAAGTGGTGGCCTAACTACGGCTACACTAGAAGAACAGTATTTGGTATCTGCGCTCTGCTGAAGC
CAGTTACCTTCGGAAAAAGAGTTGGTAGCTCTTGATCCGGCAAACAAACCACCGCTGGTAGCGGTGGTTT
TTTTGTTTGCAAGCAGCAGATTACGCGCAGAAAAAAAGGATCTCAAGAAGATCCTTTGATCTTTTCTACG
GGGTCTGACGCTCAGTGGAACGAAAACTCACGTTAAGGGATTTTGGTCATGAGATTATCAAAAAGGATCT
TCACCTAGATCCTTTTAAATTAAAAATGAAGTTTTAAATCAATCTAAAGTATATATGAGTAAACTTGGTC
TGACAGTTACCAATGCTTAATCAGTGAGGCACCTATCTCAGCGATCTGTCTATTTCGTTCATCCATAGTT
GCCTGACTCGGGGGGGGGGGGCGCTGAGGTCTGCCTCGTGAAGAAGGTGTTGCTGACTCATACCAGGCCT
GAATCGCCCCATCATCCAGCCAGAAAGTGAGGGAGCCACGGTTGATGAGAGCTTTGTTGTAGGTGGACCA
GTTGGTGATTTTGAACTTTTGCTTTGCCACGGAACGGTCTGCGTTGTCGGGAAGATGCGTGATCTGATCC
TTCAACTCAGCAAAAGTTCGATTTATTCAACAAAGCCGCCGTCC
